>Addgene plasmid #194208 | ABE9 | addgene full sequence | sequence record 473532 | Addgene NGS Result
CGTGGACGCCAAGGCCATCCTGTCTGCCAGACTGAGCAAGAGCAGACGGCTGGAAAATCTGATCGCCCAG
CTGCCCGGCGAGAAGAAGAATGGCCTGTTCGGAAACCTGATTGCCCTGAGCCTGGGCCTGACCCCCAACT
TCAAGAGCAACTTCGACCTGGCCGAGGATGCCAAACTGCAGCTGAGCAAGGACACCTACGACGACGACCT
GGACAACCTGCTGGCCCAGATCGGCGACCAGTACGCCGACCTGTTTCTGGCCGCCAAGAACCTGTCCGAC
GCCATCCTGCTGAGCGACATCCTGAGAGTGAACACCGAGATCACCAAGGCCCCCCTGAGCGCCTCTATGA
TCAAGAGATACGACGAGCACCACCAGGACCTGACCCTGCTGAAAGCTCTCGTGCGGCAGCAGCTGCCTGA
GAAGTACAAAGAGATTTTCTTCGACCAGAGCAAGAACGGCTACGCCGGCTACATTGACGGCGGAGCCAGC
CAGGAAGAGTTCTACAAGTTCATCAAGCCCATCCTGGAAAAGATGGACGGCACCGAGGAACTGCTCGTGA
AGCTGAACAGAGAGGACCTGCTGCGGAAGCAGCGGACCTTCGACAACGGCAGCATCCCCCACCAGATCCA
CCTGGGAGAGCTGCACGCCATTCTGCGGCGGCAGGAAGATTTTTACCCATTCCTGAAGGACAACCGGGAA
AAGATCGAGAAGATCCTGACCTTCCGCATCCCCTACTACGTGGGCCCTCTGGCCAGGGGAAACAGCAGAT
TCGCCTGGATGACCAGAAAGAGCGAGGAAACCATCACCCCCTGGAACTTCGAGGAAGTGGTGGACAAGGG
CGCTTCCGCCCAGAGCTTCATCGAGCGGATGACCAACTTCGATAAGAACCTGCCCAACGAGAAGGTGCTG
CCCAAGCACAGCCTGCTGTACGAGTACTTCACCGTGTATAACGAGCTGACCAAAGTGAAATACGTGACCG
AGGGAATGAGAAAGCCCGCCTTCCTGAGCGGCGAGCAGAAAAAGGCCATCGTGGACCTGCTGTTCAAGAC
CAACCGGAAAGTGACCGTGAAGCAGCTGAAAGAGGACTACTTCAAGAAAATCGAGTGCTTCGACTCCGTG
GAAATCTCCGGCGTGGAAGATCGGTTCAACGCCTCCCTGGGCACATACCACGATCTGCTGAAAATTATCA
AGGACAAGGACTTCCTGGACAATGAGGAAAACGAGGACATTCTGGAAGATATCGTGCTGACCCTGACACT
GTTTGAGGACAGAGAGATGATCGAGGAACGGCTGAAAACCTATGCCCACCTGTTCGACGACAAAGTGATG
AAGCAGCTGAAGCGGCGGAGATACACCGGCTGGGGCAGGCTGAGCCGGAAGCTGATCAACGGCATCCGGG
ACAAGCAGTCCGGCAAGACAATCCTGGATTTCCTGAAGTCCGACGGCTTCGCCAACAGAAACTTCATGCA
GCTGATCCACGACGACAGCCTGACCTTTAAAGAGGACATCCAGAAAGCCCAGGTGTCCGGCCAGGGCGAT
AGCCTGCACGAGCACATTGCCAATCTGGCCGGCAGCCCCGCCATTAAGAAGGGCATCCTGCAGACAGTGA
AGGTGGTGGACGAGCTCGTGAAAGTGATGGGCCGGCACAAGCCCGAGAACATCGTGATCGAAATGGCCAG
AGAGAACCAGACCACCCAGAAGGGACAGAAGAACAGCCGCGAGAGAATGAAGCGGATCGAAGAGGGCATC
AAAGAGCTGGGCAGCCAGATCCTGAAAGAACACCCCGTGGAAAACACCCAGCTGCAGAACGAGAAGCTGT
ACCTGTACTACCTGCAGAATGGGCGGGATATGTACGTGGACCAGGAACTGGACATCAACCGGCTGTCCGA
CTACGATGTGGACCATATCGTGCCTCAGAGCTTTCTGAAGGACGACTCCATCGACAACAAGGTGCTGACC
AGAAGCGACAAGAACCGGGGCAAGAGCGACAACGTGCCCTCCGAAGAGGTCGTGAAGAAGATGAAGAACT
ACTGGCGGCAGCTGCTGAACGCCAAGCTGATTACCCAGAGAAAGTTCGACAATCTGACCAAGGCCGAGAG
AGGCGGCCTGAGCGAACTGGATAAGGCCGGCTTCATCAAGAGACAGCTGGTGGAAACCCGGCAGATCACA
AAGCACGTGGCACAGATCCTGGACTCCCGGATGAACACTAAGTACGACGAGAATGACAAGCTGATCCGGG
AAGTGAAAGTGATCACCCTGAAGTCCAAGCTGGTGTCCGATTTCCGGAAGGATTTCCAGTTTTACAAAGT
GCGCGAGATCAACAACTACCACCACGCCCACGACGCCTACCTGAACGCCGTCGTGGGAACCGCCCTGATC
AAAAAGTACCCTAAGCTGGAAAGCGAGTTCGTGTACGGCGACTACAAGGTGTACGACGTGCGGAAGATGA
TCGCCAAGAGCGAGCAGGAAATCGGCAAGGCTACCGCCAAGTACTTCTTCTACAGCAACATCATGAACTT
TTTCAAGACCGAGATTACCCTGGCCAACGGCGAGATCCGGAAGCGGCCTCTGATCGAGACAAACGGCGAA
ACCGGGGAGATCGTGTGGGATAAGGGCCGGGATTTTGCCACCGTGCGGAAAGTGCTGAGCATGCCCCAAG
TGAATATCGTGAAAAAGACCGAGGTGCAGACAGGCGGCTTCAGCAAAGAGTCTATCCTGCCCAAGAGGAA
CAGCGATAAGCTGATCGCCAGAAAGAAGGACTGGGACCCTAAGAAGTACGGCGGCTTCGACAGCCCCACC
GTGGCCTATTCTGTGCTGGTGGTGGCCAAAGTGGAAAAGGGCAAGTCCAAGAAACTGAAGAGTGTGAAAG
AGCTGCTGGGGATCACCATCATGGAAAGAAGCAGCTTCGAGAAGAATCCCATCGACTTTCTGGAAGCCAA
GGGCTACAAAGAAGTGAAAAAGGACCTGATCATCAAGCTGCCTAAGTACTCCCTGTTCGAGCTGGAAAAC
GGCCGGAAGAGAATGCTGGCCTCTGCCGGCGAACTGCAGAAGGGAAACGAACTGGCCCTGCCCTCCAAAT
ATGTGAACTTCCTGTACCTGGCCAGCCACTATGAGAAGCTGAAGGGCTCCCCCGAGGATAATGAGCAGAA
ACAGCTGTTTGTGGAACAGCACAAGCACTACCTGGACGAGATCATCGAGCAGATCAGCGAGTTCTCCAAG
AGAGTGATCCTGGCCGACGCTAATCTGGACAAAGTGCTGTCCGCCTACAACAAGCACCGGGATAAGCCCA
TCAGAGAGCAGGCCGAGAATATCATCCACCTGTTTACCCTGACCAATCTGGGAGCCCCTGCCGCCTTCAA
GTACTTTGACACCACCATCGACCGGAAGAGGTACACCAGCACCAAAGAGGTGCTGGACGCCACCCTGATC
CACCAGAGCATCACCGGCCTGTACGAGACACGGATCGACCTGTCTCAGCTGGGAGGTGACTCTGGCGGCT
CAAAAAGAACCGCCGACGGCAGCGAATTCGAGCCCAAGAAGAAGAGGAAAGTCTAACCGGTCATCATCAC
CATCACCATTGAGTTTAAACCCGCTGATCAGCCTCGACTGTGCCTTCTAGTTGCCAGCCATCTGTTGTTT
GCCCCTCCCCCGTGCCTTCCTTGACCCTGGAAGGTGCCACTCCCACTGTCCTTTCCTAATAAAATGAGGA
AATTGCATCGCATTGTCTGAGTAGGTGTCATTCTATTCTGGGGGGTGGGGTGGGGCAGGACAGCAAGGGG
GAGGATTGGGAAGACAATAGCAGGCATGCTGGGGATGCGGTGGGCTCTATGGCTTCTGAGGCGGAAAGAA
CCAGCTGGGGCTCGATACCGTCGACCTCTAGCTAGAGCTTGGCGTAATCATGGTCATAGCTGTTTCCTGT
GTGAAATTGTTATCCGCTCACAATTCCACACAACATACGAGCCGGAAGCATAAAGTGTAAAGCCTAGGGT
GCCTAATGAGTGAGCTAACTCACATTAATTGCGTTGCGCTCACTGCCCGCTTTCCAGTCGGGAAACCTGT
CGTGCCAGCTGCATTAATGAATCGGCCAACGCGCGGGGAGAGGCGGTTTGCGTATTGGGCGCTCTTCCGC
TTCCTCGCTCACTGACTCGCTGCGCTCGGTCGTTCGGCTGCGGCGAGCGGTATCAGCTCACTCAAAGGCG
GTAATACGGTTATCCACAGAATCAGGGGATAACGCAGGAAAGAACATGTGAGCAAAAGGCCAGCAAAAGG
CCAGGAACCGTAAAAAGGCCGCGTTGCTGGCGTTTTTCCATAGGCTCCGCCCCCCTGACGAGCATCACAA
AAATCGACGCTCAAGTCAGAGGTGGCGAAACCCGACAGGACTATAAAGATACCAGGCGTTTCCCCCTGGA
AGCTCCCTCGTGCGCTCTCCTGTTCCGACCCTGCCGCTTACCGGATACCTGTCCGCCTTTCTCCCTTCGG
GAAGCGTGGCGCTTTCTCATAGCTCACGCTGTAGGTATCTCAGTTCGGTGTAGGTCGTTCGCTCCAAGCT
GGGCTGTGTGCACGAACCCCCCGTTCAGCCCGACCGCTGCGCCTTATCCGGTAACTATCGTCTTGAGTCC
AACCCGGTAAGACACGACTTATCGCCACTGGCAGCAGCCACTGGTAACAGGATTAGCAGAGCGAGGTATG
TAGGCGGTGCTACAGAGTTCTTGAAGTGGTGGCCTAACTACGGCTACACTAGAAGAACAGTATTTGGTAT
CTGCGCTCTGCTGAAGCCAGTTACCTTCGGAAAAAGAGTTGGTAGCTCTTGATCCGGCAAACAAACCACC
GCTGGTAGCGGTGGTTTTTTTGTTTGCAAGCAGCAGATTACGCGCAGAAAAAAAGGATCTCAAGAAGATC
CTTTGATCTTTTCTACGGGGTCTGACACTCAGTGGAACGAAAACTCACGTTAAGGGATTTTGGTCATGAG
ATTATCAAAAAGGATCTTCACCTAGATCCTTTTAAATTAAAAATGAAGTTTTAAATCAATCTAAAGTATA
TATGAGTAAACTTGGTCTGACAGTTACCAATGCTTAATCAGTGAGGCACCTATCTCAGCGATCTGTCTAT
TTCGTTCATCCATAGTTGCCTGACTCCCCGTCGTGTAGATAACTACGATACGGGAGGGCTTACCATCTGG
CCCCAGTGCTGCAATGATACCGCGAGACCCACGCTCACCGGCTCCAGATTTATCAGCAATAAACCAGCCA
GCCGGAAGGGCCGAGCGCAGAAGTGGTCCTGCAACTTTATCCGCCTCCATCCAGTCTATTAATTGTTGCC
GGGAAGCTAGAGTAAGTAGTTCGCCAGTTAATAGTTTGCGCAACGTTGTTGCCATTGCTACAGGCATCGT
GGTGTCACGCTCGTCGTTTGGTATGGCTTCATTCAGCTCCGGTTCCCAACGATCAAGGCGAGTTACATGA
TCCCCCATGTTGTGCAAAAAAGCGGTTAGCTCCTTCGGTCCTCCGATCGTTGTCAGAAGTAAGTTGGCCG
CAGTGTTATCACTCATGGTTATGGCAGCACTGCATAATTCTCTTACTGTCATGCCATCCGTAAGATGCTT
TTCTGTGACTGGTGAGTACTCAACCAAGTCATTCTGAGAATAGTGTATGCGGCGACCGAGTTGCTCTTGC
CCGGCGTCAATACGGGATAATACCGCGCCACATAGCAGAACTTTAAAAGTGCTCATCATTGGAAAACGTT
CTTCGGGGCGAAAACTCTCAAGGATCTTACCGCTGTTGAGATCCAGTTCGATGTAACCCACTCGTGCACC
CAACTGATCTTCAGCATCTTTTACTTTCACCAGCGTTTCTGGGTGAGCAAAAACAGGAAGGCAAAATGCC
GCAAAAAAGGGAATAAGGGCGACACGGAAATGTTGAATACTCATACTCTTCCTTTTTCAATATTATTGAA
GCATTTATCAGGGTTATTGTCTCATGAGCGGATACATATTTGAATGTATTTAGAAAAATAAACAAATAGG
GGTTCCGCGCACATTTCCCCGAAAAGTGCCACCTGACGTCGACGGATCGGGAGATCGATCTCCCGATCCC
CTAGGGTCGACTCTCAGTACAATCTGCTCTGATGCCGCATAGTTAAGCCAGTATCTGCTCCCTGCTTGTG
TGTTGGAGGTCGCTGAGTAGTGCGCGAGCAAAATTTAAGCTACAACAAGGCAAGGCTTGACCGACAATTG
CATGAAGAATCTGCTTAGGGTTAGGCGTTTTGCGCTGCTTCGCGATGTACGGGCCAGATATACGCGTTGA
CATTGATTATTGACTAGTTATTAATAGTAATCAATTACGGGGTCATTAGTTCATAGCCCATATATTGAGT
TCCGCGTTACATAACTTACGGTAAATGGCCCGCCTGGCTGACCGCCCAACGACCCCCGCCCATTGACGTC
AATAATGACGTATGTTCCCATAGTAACGCCAATAGGGACTTTCCATTGACGTCAATGGGTGGAGTATTTA
CGGTAAACTGCCCACTTGGCAGTACATCAAGTGTATCATATGCCAAGTACGCCCCCTATTGACGTCAATG
ACGGTAAATGGCCCGCCTGGCATTATGCCCAGTACATGACCTTATGGGACTTTCCTACTTGGCAGTACAT
CTACGTATTAGTCATCGCTATTACCATGGTGATGCGGTTTTGGCAGTACATCAATGGGCGTGGATAGCGG
TTTGACTCACGGGGATTTCCAAGTCTCCACCCCATTGACGTCAATGGGAGTTTGTTTTGGCACCAAAATC
AACGGGACTTTCCAAAATGTCGTAACAACTCCGCCCCATTGACGCAAATGGGCGGTAGGCGTGTACGGTG
GGAGGTCTATATAAGCAGAGCTGGTTTAGTGAACCGTCAGATCCGCTAGAGATCCGCGGCCGCTAATACG
ACTCACTATAGGGAGAGCCGCCACCATGAAACGGACAGCCGACGGAAGCGAGTTCGAGTCACCAAAGAAG
AAGCGGAAAGTCTCTGAGGTGGAGTTTTCCCACGAGTACTGGATGAGACATGCCCTGACCCTGGCCAAGA
GGGCACGGGATGAGAGGGAGGTGCCTGTGGGAGCCGTGCTGGTGCTGAACAATAGAGTGATCGGCGAGGG
CTGGAACAGAGCCATCGGCCTGCACGACCCAACAGCCCATGCCGAAATTATGGCCCTGAGACAGGGCGGC
CTGGTCATGCAGAACTACAGACTGATTGACGCCACCCTGTACGTGACATTCGAGCCTTGCGTGATGTGCG
CCGGCGCCATGATCCACTCTAGGATCGGCCGCGTGGTGTTTGGCGTGAGGCAGTCAAAAAGAGGCGCCGC
AGGCTCCCTGATGAACGTGCTGAACTACCCCGGCATGAATCACCGCGTCGAAATTACCGAGGGAATCCTG
GCAGATGAATGTGCCGCCCTGACCTGCGATTTCTATCGGATGCCTAGACAGGTGTTCAATGCTCAGAAGA
AGGCCCAGAGCTCCATCAACTCCGGAGGATCTAGCGGAGGCTCCTCTGGCTCTGAGACACCTGGCACAAG
CGAGAGCGCAACACCTGAAAGCAGCGGGGGCAGCAGCGGGGGGTCAGACAAGAAGTACAGCATCGGCCTG
GCCATCGGCACCAACTCTGTGGGCTGGGCCGTGATCACCGACGAGTACAAGGTGCCCAGCAAGAAATTCA
AGGTGCTGGGCAACACCGACCGGCACAGCATCAAGAAGAACCTGATCGGAGCCCTGCTGTTCGACAGCGG
CGAAACAGCCGAGGCCACCCGGCTGAAGAGAACCGCCAGAAGAAGATACACCAGACGGAAGAACCGGATC
TGCTATCTGCAAGAGATCTTCAGCAACGAGATGGCCAAGGTGGACGACAGCTTCTTCCACAGACTGGAAG
AGTCCTTCCTGGTGGAAGAGGATAAGAAGCACGAGCGGCACCCCATCTTCGGCAACATCGTGGACGAGGT
GGCCTACCACGAGAAGTACCCCACCATCTACCACCTGAGAAAGAAACTGGTGGACAGCACCGACAAGGCC
GACCTGCGGCTGATCTATCTGGCCCTGGCCCACATGATCAAGTTCCGGGGCCACTTCCTGATCGAGGGCG
ACCTGAACCCCGACAACAGCGACGTGGACAAGCTGTTCATCCAGCTGGTGCAGACCTACAACCAGCTGTT
CGAGGAAAACCCCATCAACGCCAGCGG
Features (pLannotate 1.2.2; 17 found; start..end, strand, type, name):
    992..3486    +  CDS            Cas9(C) (fragment): C-terminal portion of Streptococcus pyogenes Cas9 (Zetsche et al., 2015)
   3608..3832    +  polyA_signal   bGH poly(A) signal: bovine growth hormone polyadenylation signal
   3836..3857    +  promoter       SV40 promoter (fragment): SV40 enhancer and early promoter
   3862..3878    +  misc_feature   MCS (fragment): pBluescript multiple cloning site
   3927..3943    -  protein_bind   lac operator: The lac repressor binds to the lac operator to inhibit transcription in E. coli. This inhibition can be relieved by adding lactose or isopropyl-β-D-thiogalactopyranoside (IPTG). lac repressor encoded by lacI
   3951..3981    -  promoter       lac promoter: promoter for the E. coli lac operon
   3996..4017    -  protein_bind   CAP binding site: CAP binding activates transcription in the presence of cAMP. E. coli catabolite activator protein
   4030..4122    -  CDS            lacI (fragment): lac repressor; lacI; The lac repressor binds to the lac operator to inhibit transcription in E. coli. This inhibition can be relieved by adding lactose or isopropyl-β-D-thiogalactopyranoside (IPTG).
   4305..4893    -  rep_origin     ori: high-copy-number ColE1/pMB1/pBR322/pUC origin of replication
   5064..5924    -  CDS            AmpR: β-lactamase; bla; confers resistance to ampicillin, carbenicillin, and related antibiotics
   5925..6029    -  promoter       AmpR promoter: bla
   6100..6144    -  misc_feature   bom (fragment): basis of mobility region from pBR322
   6375..6678    +  enhancer       CMV enhancer: human cytomegalovirus immediate early enhancer
   6679..6882    +  promoter       CMV promoter: human cytomegalovirus (CMV) immediate early promoter
   6924..6942    +  promoter       T7 promoter: promoter for bacteriophage T7 RNA polymerase
   7013..7504    +  CDS            tadA: TADA_ECOLI - Also known as yfhC. Experimental evidence at protein level: Swiss-Prot protein existence level 1. Catalyzes the deamination of adenosine to inosine at the wobble position 34 of tRNA(Arg2). Essential for cell viability. From Escherichia coli (strain K12).
   7607..991     +  CDS            dCas9(N) (across the origin): N-terminal portion of catalytically inactive Streptococcus pyogenes dCas9 carrying the D10A mutation (Zetsche et al., 2015)
