[The description below was written by a language model from this plasmid's Addgene catalogue record and pLannotate feature annotations shown in this document.]
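Description:
ABE9 is a mammalian expression plasmid on a pCMV backbone that encodes an adenine base editor, deposited for CRISPR base-editing work. The 8,217 nt sequence record shows a standard bacterial maintenance module: a high-copy ColE1/pUC-type origin of replication and a β-lactamase (AmpR) gene with its own promoter for ampicillin selection in E. coli. It also contains remnants of cloning-vector sequence (lac promoter/operator, CAP site, and short lacI, bom, MCS and SV40 promoter fragments) that have no evident role in the payload.

The expression cassette is driven by the human cytomegalovirus immediate-early enhancer and promoter, followed by a T7 promoter that could support in vitro transcription, and is terminated by the bovine growth hormone polyadenylation signal. The insert, recorded as TadA-8e (N108Q/L145T)-nSpCas9 at 4,818 bp, fuses an engineered variant of the E. coli tRNA adenosine deaminase TadA to the N-terminus of Streptococcus pyogenes Cas9. The annotation tool splits Cas9 into an N-terminal portion carrying D10A (spanning the numbering origin of the circular record) and a C-terminal portion, but these are adjacent and represent one continuous coding sequence. With the catalogue name, this indicates a D10A nickase rather than fully inactive Cas9. A C-terminal 6×His tag is listed in the catalogue, although it is not annotated in the feature table.

When directed by a guide RNA, which is not encoded on this plasmid, the deaminase converts adenine to inosine on the exposed DNA strand, giving A•T to G•C changes. According to the associated publication title, the editor was engineered for precise editing with minimal bystander editing, presumably through the two TadA-8e substitutions.
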