Addgene plasmid #194208: ABE9
Purpose: Mammalian expression of ABE9
Depositing lab: Dali Li. Depositing organization: East China Normal University. Publication: Engineering a precise adenine base editor with minimal bystander editing. Chen L, Zhang S, Xue N, Hong M, Zhang X, Zhang D, Yang J, Bai S, Huang Y, Meng H, Wu H, Luan C, Zhu B, Ru G, Gao H, Zhong L, Liu M, Liu M, Cheng Y, Yi C, Wang L, Zhao Y, Song G, Li D. Nat Chem Biol. 2022 Oct 13. pii: 10.1038/s41589-022-01163-8. doi: 10.1038/s41589-022-01163-8. PubMed 36229683.
Backbone
  Vector backbone: pCMV
  Vector type: Mammalian Expression, CRISPR
Growth in bacteria
  Bacterial resistance: Ampicillin, 100 μg/mL
  Growth temperature: 37°C
  Growth strain: DH5alpha
  Copy number: High Copy
Gene/Insert
  Gene/Insert name: TadA-8e (N108Q/L145T)-nSpCas9
  Insert size (bp): 4818
  Tag / fusion protein: 6*His (C terminal on backbone)
  Cloning method: Gibson Cloning
  Sequencing primers: 5′ CMV-Forward; 3′ BGH-Reverse
Terms and licenses: Academic/Nonprofit Terms; Industry Terms: Not Available to Industry
How to cite: ABE9 was a gift from Dali Li (Addgene plasmid # 194208 ; http://n2t.net/addgene:194208 ; RRID:Addgene_194208)
